>Addgene plasmid #147947 | pcDNA3.1-MS2-HA-HsNanos3-W7E_X | depositor full sequence | sequence record 290394 | Full Sequence
GACGGATCGGGAGATCTCCCGATCCCCTATGGTGCACTCTCAGTACAATCTGCTCTGATGCCGCATAGTT
AAGCCAGTATCTGCTCCCTGCTTGTGTGTTGGAGGTCGCTGAGTAGTGCGCGAGCAAAATTTAAGCTACA
ACAAGGCAAGGCTTGACCGACAATTGCATGAAGAATCTGCTTAGGGTTAGGCGTTTTGCGCTGCTTCGCG
ATGTACGGGCCAGATATACGCGTTGACATTGATTATTGACTAGTTATTAATAGTAATCAATTACGGGGTC
ATTAGTTCATAGCCCATATATGGAGTTCCGCGTTACATAACTTACGGTAAATGGCCCGCCTGGCTGACCG
CCCAACGACCCCCGCCCATTGACGTCAATAATGACGTATGTTCCCATAGTAACGCCAATAGGGACTTTCC
ATTGACGTCAATGGGTGGAGTATTTACGGTAAACTGCCCACTTGGCAGTACATCAAGTGTATCATATGCC
AAGTACGCCCCCTATTGACGTCAATGACGGTAAATGGCCCGCCTGGCATTATGCCCAGTACATGACCTTA
TGGGACTTTCCTACTTGGCAGTACATCTACGTATTAGTCATCGCTATTACCATGGTGATGCGGTTTTGGC
AGTACATCAATGGGCGTGGATAGCGGTTTGACTCACGGGGATTTCCAAGTCTCCACCCCATTGACGTCAA
TGGGAGTTTGTTTTGGCACCAAAATCAACGGGACTTTCCAAAATGTCGTAACAACTCCGCCCCATTGACG
CAAATGGGCGGTAGGCGTGTACGGTGGGAGGTCTATATAAGCAGAGCTCTCTGGCTAACTAGAGAACCCA
CTGCTTACTGGCTTATCGAAATTAATACGACTCACTATAGGGAGACCCAAGCTTGCCACCATGGCTTCTA
ACTTTACTCAGTTCGTTCTCGTCGACAATGGCGGAACTGGCGACGTGACTGTCGCCCCAAGCAACTTCGC
TAACGGGGTCGCTGAATGGATCAGCTCTAACTCGCGATCACAGGCTTACAAAGTAACCTGTAGCGTTCGT
CAGAGCTCTGCGCAGAATCGCAAATACACCATCAAAGTCGAGGTGCCTAAAGTGGCAACCCAGACTGTTG
GTGGTGAAGAGCTTCCTGTAGCCGGATGGAGATCTTACTTAAATATGGAACTAACCATTCCAATTTTCGC
CACGAATTCCGACTGCGAGCTTATTGTTAAGGCAATGCAAGGTCTCCTAAAAGATGGAAACCCGATTCCC
TCGGCCATCGCGGCCAACTCCGGCATCTACGGAGGTGGAGGTGGATCTGGTGGATCTCCTCCACATATGG
CTTACCCATACGATGTTCCAGATTACGCTCCTCCAAAGCTTGGATCCGAATTCCCGGGTCGACTCGAGAT
GGGCACCTTCGACCTGGAGACCGACTATCTGGGACTGGCCCATCTCGTGCGGGCCCTGTCTGGAAAAGAG
GGCCCCGAGACAAGACTGAGCCCCCAGCCTGAGCCAGAGCCCATGCTGGAACCCGACCAGAAGCGGAGCC
TGGAAAGCTCTCCTGCCCCCGAGAGACTGTGCAGCTTCTGCAAGCACAACGGCGAGAGCCGGGCCATCTA
CCAGAGCCACGTGCTGAAGGATGAGGCCGGCAGAGTGCTGTGCCCCATCCTGAGAGACTACGTGTGCCCT
CAGTGCGGCGCCACCAGAGAGAGAGCCCACACCAGAAGATTCTGCCCCCTGACCGGCCAGGGCTACACCA
GCGTGTACAGCCACACCACCAGAAACAGCGCCGGCAAGAAACTCGTGCGGCCCGACAAGGCCAAGACCCA
GGATACCGGACACAGAAGAGGCGGCGGAGGCGGAGCTGGCTTTAGAGGCGCCGGAAAGTCTGAGCCCAGC
CCCAGCTGTAGCCCCAGCATGAGCACCTAATCTAGAGTCGACCCGGGCGGCCGCCTAGAGGGCCCTATTC
TATAGTGTCACCTAAATGCTAGAGCTCGCTGATCAGCCTCGACTGTGCCTTCTAGTTGCCAGCCATCTGT
TGTTTGCCCCTCCCCCGTGCCTTCCTTGACCCTGGAAGGTGCCACTCCCACTGTCCTTTCCTAATAAAAT
GAGGAAATTGCATCGCATTGTCTGAGTAGGTGTCATTCTATTCTGGGGGGTGGGGTGGGGCAGGACAGCA
AGGGGGAGGATTGGGAAGACAATAGCAGGCATGCTGGGGATGCGGTGGGCTCTATGGCTTCTGAGGCGGA
AAGAACCAGCTGGGGCTCTAGGGGGTATCCCC
[124 nt withheld, positions 2273-2396]
C
[91 nt withheld, positions 2398-2488]
A
[49 nt withheld, positions 2490-2538]
CCTTTGACGTTGGAGTCCACGTTCTTT
[37 nt withheld, positions 2566-2602]
ACCCTATCTCGGTCTATTCTTTTGATTTATAAGGGATTTTGCCGATTTCGGCCTATTGGTTAAAAAATGA
GCTGATTTAACAAAAATTTAACGCGAATTAATTCTGTGGAATGTGTGTCAGTTAGGGTGTGGAAAGTCCC
CAGGCTCCCCAGCAGGCAGAAGTATGCAAAGCATGCATCTCAATTAGTCAGCAACCAGGTGTGGAAAGTC
CCCAGGCTCCCCAGCAGGCAGAAGTATGCAAAGCATGCATCTCAATTAGTCAGCAACCATAGTCCCGCCC
CTAACTCCGCCCATCCCGCCCCTAACTCCGCCCAGTTCCGCCCATTCTCCGCCCCATGGCTGACTAATTT
TTTTTATTTATGCAGAGGCCGAGGCCGCCTCTGCCTCTGAGCTATTCCAGAAGTAGTGAGGAGGCTTTTT
TGGAGGCCTAGGCTTTTGCAAAAAGCTCCCGGGAGCTTGTATATCCATTTTCGGATCTGATCAAGAGACA
GGATGAGGATCGTTTCGCATGATTGAACAAGATGGATTGCACGCAGGTTCTCCGGCCGCTTGGGTGGAGA
GGCTATTCGGCTATGACTGGGCACAACAGACAATCGGCTGCTCTGATGCCGCCGTGTTCCGGCTGTCAGC
GCAGGGGCGCCCGGTTCTTTTTGTCAAGACCGACCTGTCCGGTGCCCTGAATGAACTGCAGGACGAGGCA
GCGCGGCTATCGTGGCTGGCCACGACGGGCGTTCCTTGCGCAGCTGTGCTCGACGTTGTCACTGAAGCGG
GAAGGGACTGGCTGCTATTGGGCGAAGTGCCGGGGCAGGATCTCCTGTCATCTCACCTTGCTCCTGCCGA
GAAAGTATCCATCATGGCTGATGCAATGCGGCGGCTGCATACGCTTGATCCGGCTACCTGCCCATTCGAC
CACCAAGCGAAACATCGCATCGAGCGAGCACGTACTCGGATGGAAGCCGGTCTTGTCGATCAGGATGATC
TGGACGAAGAGCATCAGGGGCTCGCGCCAGCCGAACTGTTCGCCAGGCTCAAGGCGCGCATGCCCGACGG
CGAGGATCTCGTCGTGACCCATGGCGATGCCTGCTTGCCGAATATCATGGTGGAAAATGGCCGCTTTTCT
GGATTCATCGACTGTGGCCGGCTGGGTGTGGCGGACCGCTATCAGGACATAGCGTTGGCTACCCGTGATA
TTGCTGAAGAGCTTGGCGGCGAATGGGCTGACCGCTTCCTCGTGCTTTACGGTATCGCCGCTCCCGATTC
GCAGCGCATCGCCTTCTATCGCCTTCTTGACGAGTTCTTCTGAGCGGGACTCTGGGGTTCGAAATGACCG
ACCAAGCGACGCCCAACCTGCCATCACGAGATTTCGATTCCACCGCCGCCTTCTATGAAAGGTTGGGCTT
CGGAATCGTTTTCCGGGACGCCGGCTGGATGATCCTCCAGCGCGGGGATCTCATGCTGGAGTTCTTCGCC
CACCCCAACTTGTTTATTGCAGCTTATAATGGTTACAAATAAAGCAATAGCATCACAAATTTCACAAATA
AAGCATTTTTTTCACTGCATTCTAGTTGTGGTTTGTCCAAACTCATCAATGTATCTTATCATGTCTGTAT
ACCGTCGACCTCTAGCTAGAGCTTGGCGTAATCATGGTCATAGCTGTTTCCTGTGTGAAATTGTTATCCG
CTCACAATTCCACACAACATACGAGCCGGAAGCATAAAGTGTAAAGCCTGGGGTGCCTAATGAGTGAGCT
AACTCACATTAATTGCGTTGCGCTCACTGCCCGCTTTCCAGTCGGGAAACCTGTCGTGCCAGCTGCATTA
ATGAATCGGCCAACGCGCGGGGAGAGGCGGTTTGCGTATTGGGCGCTCTTCCGCTTCCTCGCTCACTGAC
TCGCTGCGCTCGGTCGTTCGGCTGCGGCGAGCGGTATCAGCTCACTCAAAGGCGGTAATACGGTTATCCA
CAGAATCAGGGGATAACGCAGGAAAGAACATGTGAGCAAAAGGCCAGCAAAAGGCCAGGAACCGTAAAAA
GGCCGCGTTGCTGGCGTTTTTCCATAGGCTCCGCCCCCCTGACGAGCATCACAAAAATCGACGCTCAAGT
CAGAGGTGGCGAAACCCGACAGGACTATAAAGATACCAGGCGTTTCCCCCTGGAAGCTCCCTCGTGCGCT
CTCCTGTTCCGACCCTGCCGCTTACCGGATACCTGTCCGCCTTTCTCCCTTCGGGAAGCGTGGCGCTTTC
TCATAGCTCACGCTGTAGGTATCTCAGTTCGGTGTAGGTCGTTCGCTCCAAGCTGGGCTGTGTGCACGAA
CCCCCCGTTCAGCCCGACCGCTGCGCCTTATCCGGTAACTATCGTCTTGAGTCCAACCCGGTAAGACACG
ACTTATCGCCACTGGCAGCAGCCACTGGTAACAGGATTAGCAGAGCGAGGTATGTAGGCGGTGCTACAGA
GTTCTTGAAGTGGTGGCCTAACTACGGCTACACTAGAAGAACAGTATTTGGTATCTGCGCTCTGCTGAAG
CCAGTTACCTTCGGAAAAAGAGTTGGTAGCTCTTGATCCGGCAAACAAACCACCGCTGGTAGCGGTTTTT
TTGTTTGCAAGCAGCAGATTACGCGCAGAAAAAAAGGATCTCAAGAAGATCCTTTGATCTTTTCTACGGG
GTCTGACGCTCAGTGGAACGAAAACTCACGTTAAGGGATTTTGGTCATGAGATTATCAAAAAGGATCTTC
ACCTAGATCCTTTTAAATTAAAAATGAAGTTTTAAATCAATCTAAAGTATATATGAGTAAACTTGGTCTG
ACAGTTACCAATGCTTAATCAGTGAGGCACCTATCTCAGCGATCTGTCTATTTCGTTCATCCATAGTTGC
CTGACTCCCCGTCGTGTAGATAACTACGATACGGGAGGGCTTACCATCTGGCCCCAGTGCTGCAATGATA
CCGCGAGACCCACGCTCACCGGCTCCAGATTTATCAGCAATAAACCAGCCAGCCGGAAGGGCCGAGCGCA
GAAGTGGTCCTGCAACTTTATCCGCCTCCATCCAGTCTATTAATTGTTGCCGGGAAGCTAGAGTAAGTAG
TTCGCCAGTTAATAGTTTGCGCAACGTTGTTGCCATTGCTACAGGCATCGTGGTGTCACGCTCGTCGTTT
GGTATGGCTTCATTCAGCTCCGGTTCCCAACGATCAAGGCGAGTTACATGATCCCCCATGTTGTGCAAAA
AAGCGGTTAGCTCCTTCGGTCCTCCGATCGTTGTCAGAAGTAAGTTGGCCGCAGTGTTATCACTCATGGT
TATGGCAGCACTGCATAATTCTCTTACTGTCATGCCATCCGTAAGATGCTTTTCTGTGACTGGTGAGTAC
TCAACCAAGTCATTCTGAGAATAGTGTATGCGGCGACCGAGTTGCTCTTGCCCGGCGTCAATACGGGATA
ATACCGCGCCACATAGCAGAACTTTAAAAGTGCTCATCATTGGAAAACGTTCTTCGGGGCGAAAACTCTC
AAGGATCTTACCGCTGTTGAGATCCAGTTCGATGTAACCCACTCGTGCACCCAACTGATCTTCAGCATCT
TTTACTTTCACCAGCGTTTCTGGGTGAGCAAAAACAGGAAGGCAAAATGCCGCAAAAAAGGGAATAAGGG
CGACACGGAAATGTTGAATACTCATACTCTTCCTTTTTCAATATTATTGAAGCATTTATCAGGGTTATTG
TCTCATGAGCGGATACATATTTGAATGTATTTAGAAAAATAAACAAATAGGGGTTCCGCGCACATTTCCC
CGAAAAGTGCCACCTGACGTC
Features (pLannotate 1.2.2; 23 found; start..end, strand, type, name):
     28..80      -  misc_feature   bom (fragment): basis of mobility region from pBR322
    235..614     +  enhancer       CMV enhancer: human cytomegalovirus immediate early enhancer
    615..818     +  promoter       CMV promoter: human cytomegalovirus (CMV) immediate early promoter
    814..847     +  LTR            5' LTR (truncated) (fragment): truncated 5' long terminal repeat (LTR) from HIV-1
    863..881     +  promoter       T7 promoter: promoter for bacteriophage T7 RNA polymerase
    904..1290    +  CDS            MS2: bacteriophage MS2 coat protein binds to a specific stem-loop structure in the viral RNA (Peabody, 1993)
   1333..1359    +  CDS            3xHA (fragment): three tandem HA epitope tags
   1399..1917    +  CDS            NANOS3: NANO3_HUMAN - Also known as NOS3. Experimental evidence at protein level: Swiss-Prot protein existence level 1. Plays a role in the maintenance of the undifferentiated state of germ cells regulating the spermatogonia cell cycle and inducing a prolonged transit in G1 phase. Affects cell proliferation probably by repressing translation of specific mRNAs. Maintains the germ cell lineage by suppressing both Bax-dependent and -independent apoptotic pathways. Essential in the early stage embryo to protect the migrating primordial germ cells (PGCs) from apoptosis. From Homo sapiens (Human).
   1959..1977    -  promoter       SP6 promoter: promoter for bacteriophage SP6 RNA polymerase
   2003..2227    +  polyA_signal   bGH poly(A) signal: bovine growth hormone polyadenylation signal
   2231..2252    +  promoter       SV40 promoter (fragment): SV40 enhancer and early promoter
   2273..2701    +  rep_origin     f1 ori (sequence partly withheld): f1 bacteriophage origin of replication; arrow indicates direction of (+) strand synthesis
   2715..3044    +  promoter       SV40 promoter: SV40 enhancer and early promoter
   3111..3902    +  CDS            neo: KKA2_KLEPN - Also known as kan, nptII. Experimental evidence at protein level: Swiss-Prot protein existence level 1. Resistance to kanamycin, neomycin, paromomycin, ribostamycin, butirosin and gentamicin B. From Klebsiella pneumoniae.
   3926..4084    +  CDS            ble (fragment): BLE_KLEPN - Experimental evidence at protein level: Swiss-Prot protein existence level 1. Binding protein with a strong affinity to the bleomycin family of antibiotics. Binds to CL990; an antimitotic-antibiotic compound. From Klebsiella pneumoniae.
   4079..4200    +  polyA_signal   SV40 poly(A) signal: SV40 polyadenylation signal
   4273..4289    -  protein_bind   lac operator: The lac repressor binds to the lac operator to inhibit transcription in E. coli. This inhibition can be relieved by adding lactose or isopropyl-β-D-thiogalactopyranoside (IPTG). lac repressor encoded by lacI
   4297..4327    -  promoter       lac promoter: promoter for the E. coli lac operon
   4342..4363    -  protein_bind   CAP binding site: CAP binding activates transcription in the presence of cAMP. E. coli catabolite activator protein
   4376..4468    -  CDS            lacI (fragment): lac repressor; lacI; The lac repressor binds to the lac operator to inhibit transcription in E. coli. This inhibition can be relieved by adding lactose or isopropyl-β-D-thiogalactopyranoside (IPTG).
   4651..5236    -  rep_origin     ori: high-copy-number ColE1/pMB1/pBR322/pUC origin of replication
   5407..6267    -  CDS            AmpR: β-lactamase; bla; confers resistance to ampicillin, carbenicillin, and related antibiotics
   6268..6372    -  promoter       AmpR promoter: bla
