[The description below was written by a language model from this plasmid's Addgene catalogue record and pLannotate feature annotations shown in this document.]
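Description:
pcDNA3.1-MS2-HA-HsNanos3-W7E_X is a 6.4 kb mammalian expression plasmid. The catalogue lists the backbone as unknown, but the name and annotated features point to a pcDNA3.1-type vector. It is maintained in E. coli through a high-copy ColE1/pUC-type origin with ampicillin selection (AmpR under its own bla promoter), and it also carries an f1 origin. A neomycin phosphotransferase gene, driven by the SV40 early promoter and ending in an SV40 polyadenylation signal, should allow G418 selection of transfected mammalian cells. Short fragments annotated as HIV-1 LTR, ble, lacI and bom look like backbone remnants or chance annotation matches rather than functional elements.

The payload is a single fusion reading frame transcribed from the human CMV immediate early enhancer and promoter and terminated by the bovine growth hormone poly(A) signal. It encodes the bacteriophage MS2 coat protein, then an HA epitope (annotated as a fragment of a 3xHA tag, consistent with a single copy), then human NANOS3. Per the depositor, the insert was synthesized and codon-optimized for human cells. The name indicates a W7E substitution, a tryptophan-to-glutamate change at residue 7. T7 and SP6 promoters flank the cassette, offering sites for in vitro transcription or sequencing priming.

The MS2 coat protein binds a specific RNA stem-loop, so the fusion can be tethered to a reporter mRNA bearing MS2 binding sites, while the HA tag permits detection or immunoprecipitation. The associated publication studied Nanos-mediated recruitment of the CCR4-NOT complex and translational repression, so this mutant probably tests the contribution of that residue, although the record does not state the mutation's effect.
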