Addgene plasmid #147947: pcDNA3.1-MS2-HA-HsNanos3-W7E_X
Purpose: Mammalian Expression of HsNanos3-W7E
Depositing lab: Elisa Izaurralde. Depositing organization: Max Planck Institute for Developmental Biology. Publication: Structural basis for the Nanos-mediated recruitment of the CCR4-NOT complex and translational repression. Bhandari D, Raisch T, Weichenrieder O, Jonas S, Izaurralde E. Genes Dev. 2014 Apr 15;28(8):888-901. doi: 10.1101/gad.237289.113. PubMed 24736845.
Backbone
  Vector backbone: Unknown
  Vector type: Mammalian Expression
Growth in bacteria
  Bacterial resistance: Ampicillin, 100 μg/mL
  Growth temperature: 37°C
  Growth strain: DH5alpha
  Copy number: High Copy
Gene/Insert
  Gene/Insert name: HsNanos3-W7E
  Species: H. sapiens (human)
  Entrez Gene: NANOS3 (a.k.a. NANOS1L, NOS3, ZC2HC12C)
  Cloning method: Unknown
Terms and licenses: Academic/Nonprofit Terms; Industry Terms: Not Available to Industry
Depositor comments: synthesized DNA from GeneArt. Codon optimized for Expression in human cells. Plasmids from this collection were made available to the research community and donated after the lab closed. Please note that the sequence provided by the depositing laboratory may be theoretical/predicted or based on Sanger sequencing results. There may be discrepancies between sequencing results obtained by Addgene and the depositor sequence. If an Addgene verified sequence is not available, please contact before placing your order to request that our lab fully sequence the plasmid.
How to cite: pcDNA3.1-MS2-HA-HsNanos3-W7E_X was a gift from Elisa Izaurralde (Addgene plasmid # 147947 ; http://n2t.net/addgene:147947 ; RRID:Addgene_147947)
